Addgene plasmid #194243: pAM/SAR-CAG-WPRE-bGHpA
Purpose: (Empty Backbone) empty backbone
Depositing lab: Michael J Fox Foundation MJFF. Depositing organization: Michael J Fox Foundation.
Backbone
  Vector backbone: pAM
  Backbone size (bp): 6222
  Vector type: AAV
Growth in bacteria
  Bacterial resistance: Ampicillin, 100 μg/mL
  Growth temperature: 37°C
  Growth strain: NEB Stable
  Copy number: High Copy
Gene/Insert
  Gene/Insert name: None
Terms and licenses: Academic/Nonprofit Terms; Industry Terms
Depositor comments: Please note: The plasmid contains an 11bp deletion in one of the ITRs. This deletion does not affect plasmid performance as the virus undergoes self-repair of this region during AAV packaging.
How to cite: pAM/SAR-CAG-WPRE-bGHpA was a gift from Michael J Fox Foundation MJFF (Addgene plasmid # 194243 ; http://n2t.net/addgene:194243 ; RRID:Addgene_194243)
