[The description below was written by a language model from this plasmid's Addgene catalogue record and pLannotate feature annotations shown in this document.]
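Description:
pAM/SAR-CAG-WPRE-bGHpA is an empty AAV transfer (cis) plasmid built on the pAM backbone, intended as a recipient vector into which a gene of interest is cloned before packaging into recombinant adeno-associated virus. It carries no insert. In bacteria it is maintained by a high-copy ColE1/pUC-type origin and selected with ampicillin through the β-lactamase gene and its native promoter. Outside the viral cassette the backbone also holds pBR322-derived remnants (fragments of rop, bom, the tetracycline resistance gene and lacI), an SV40 promoter and an SP6 promoter. None of these would be packaged into virus.

The expression cassette lies between two AAV2 inverted terminal repeats, which provide the cis signals for genome replication and encapsidation when Rep, Cap and helper functions are supplied in trans. Both ITRs are annotated as fragments, and the depositor notes an 11 bp deletion in one of them that is reported not to impair performance because it is repaired during packaging. Within the ITRs, the CAG promoter (CMV enhancer, chicken β-actin promoter and a chimeric β-actin/β-globin intron ending in a short rabbit-type β-globin fragment) drives strong, broadly active transcription. A short multiple cloning site follows, then WPRE, which enhances transcript stability and expression, and the bovine growth hormone polyadenylation signal. The "SAR" in the name presumably refers to a scaffold attachment region. An unannotated stretch of roughly 800 bp between the left ITR and the CMV enhancer may correspond to it, but neither the feature table nor the catalogue fields identify it. The sequenced record (6,210 nt) is slightly shorter than the listed backbone size.
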