Features (pLannotate 1.2.2; 22 found; start..end, strand, type, name):
      2..133     -  repeat_region  AAV2 ITR (fragment): inverted terminal repeat of adeno-associated virus serotype 2 inverted
    197..216     -  misc_feature   MCS (fragment): pUC18/19 multiple cloning site
   1037..1285    +  enhancer       CMV enhancer (fragment): human cytomegalovirus immediate early enhancer
   1287..1564    +  promoter       chicken β-actin promoter: No description available
   1565..1700    +  intron         hybrid intron (fragment): hybrid between chicken β-actin (CBA) and minute virus of mice (MMV) introns (Gray et al., 2011)
   1789..1919    +  intron         chimeric intron (fragment): chimera between introns from chicken β-actin and rabbit β-globin
   1917..1979    +  CDS            HBB (fragment): HBB_LEPEU - Experimental evidence at protein level: Swiss-Prot protein existence level 1. Involved in oxygen transport from the lung to the various peripheral tissues. From Lepus europaeus (European hare).
   2009..2033    +  misc_feature   MCS (fragment): pBluescript multiple cloning site
   2033..2621    +  misc_feature   WPRE: woodchuck hepatitis virus posttranscriptional regulatory element
   2654..2878    +  polyA_signal   bGH poly(A) signal: bovine growth hormone polyadenylation signal
   2882..2903    +  promoter       SV40 promoter (fragment): SV40 enhancer and early promoter
   2964..3055    +  repeat_region  AAV2 ITR (fragment): inverted terminal repeat of adeno-associated virus serotype 2 inverted
   3055..3084    -  repeat_region  AAV2 ITR (fragment): inverted terminal repeat of adeno-associated virus serotype 2 inverted
   3088..3417    -  promoter       SV40 promoter: SV40 enhancer and early promoter
   3424..3480    -  CDS            lacI (fragment): lac repressor; lacI; The lac repressor binds to the lac operator to inhibit transcription in E. coli. This inhibition can be relieved by adding lactose or isopropyl-β-D-thiogalactopyranoside (IPTG).
   3663..4251    -  rep_origin     ori: high-copy-number ColE1/pMB1/pBR322/pUC origin of replication
   4422..5282    -  CDS            AmpR: β-lactamase; bla; confers resistance to ampicillin, carbenicillin, and related antibiotics
   5283..5387    -  promoter       AmpR promoter: bla
   5482..5517    +  CDS            rop (fragment): Rop protein, which maintains plasmids at low copy number; rop
   5619..5667    +  misc_feature   bom (fragment): basis of mobility region from pBR322
   5668..5947    -  CDS            TcR (fragment): tetracycline efflux protein; tet; confers resistance to tetracycline
   6175..6193    +  promoter       SP6 promoter: promoter for bacteriophage SP6 RNA polymerase
>Addgene plasmid #194243 | pAM/SAR-CAG-WPRE-bGHpA | addgene full sequence | sequence record 382095 | Addgene NGS Result
TAGCTGCGCGCTCGCTCGCTCACTGAGGCCGCCCGGGCAAAGCCCGGGCGTCGGGCGACCTTTGGTCGCC
CGGCCTCAGTGAGCGAGCGAGCGCGCAGAGAGGGAGTGGCCAACTCCATCACTAGGGGTTCCTTGTAGTT
AATGATTAACCCGCCATGCTACTTATCTACGTAGCCATGCTCTAGGTACGATCCCCAGCTTGCATGCCTG
CAGGTCACTGTTCTCATCACATCATATCAAGGTTATATACCATCAATATTGCCACAGATGTTACTTAGCC
TTTTAATATTTCTCTAATTTAGTGTATATGCAATGATAGTTCTCTGATTTCTGAGATTGAGTTTCTCATG
TGTAATGATTATTTAGAGTTTCTCTTTCATCTGTTCAAATTTTTGTCTAGTTTTATTTTTTACTGATTTG
TAAGACTTCTTTTTATAATCTGCATATTACAATTCTCTTTACTGGGGTGTTGCAAATATTTTCTGTCATT
CTATGGCCTGACTTTTCTTAATGGTTTTTTAATTTTAAAAATAAGTCTTAATATTCATGCAATCTAATTA
ACAATCTTTTCTTTGTGGTTAGGACTTTGAGTCATAAGAAATTTTTCTCTACACTGAAGTCATGATGGCA
TGCTTCTATATTATTTTCTAAAAGATTTAAAGTTTTGCCTTCTCCATTTAGACTTATAATTCACTGGAAT
TTTTTTGTGTGTATGGTATGACATATGGGTTCCCTTTTATTTTTTACATATAAATATATTTCCCTGTTTT
TCTAAAAAAGAAAAAGATCATCATTTTCCCATTGTAAAATGCCATATTTTTTTCATAGGTCACTTACATA
TATCAATGGGTCTGTTTCTGAGCTCTACTCTATTTTATCAGCCTCACTGTCTATCCCCACACATCTCATG
CTTTGCTCTAAATCTTGATATTTAGTGGAACATTCTTTCCCATTTTGTTCTACAAGAATATTTTTGTTAT
TGTCTTTTGGGCTTCTATATACATTTTAGAATGAGGTTGGCAAGTTGGGGATCGTACCATTGACGTCAAT
AATGACGTATGTTCCCATAGTAACGCCAATAGGGACTTTCCATTGACGTCAATGGGTGGAGTATTTACGG
TAAACTGCCCACTTGGCAGTACATCAAGTGTATCATATGCCAAGTACGCCCCCTATTGACGTCAATGACG
GTAAATGGCCCGCCTGGCATTATGCCCAGTACATGACCTTATGGGACTTTCCTACTTGGCAGTACATCTA
CGTATTAGTCATCGCTATTACCATGGTCGAGGTGAGCCCCACGTTCTGCTTCACTCTCCCCATCTCCCCC
CCCTCCCCACCCCCAATTTTGTATTTATTTATTTTTTAATTATTTTGTGCAGCGATGGGGGCGGGGGGGG
GGGGGGGGCGCGCGCCAGGSGGGGSGGGGSGGGGSGAGGGGSGGGGSGGGGSGAGGSGGAGAGGTGCGGC
GGCAGCCAATCAGAGCGGCGCGCTCCGAAAGTTTCCTTTTATGGCGAGGCGGCGGCGGCGGCGGCCCTAT
AAAAAGCGAAGCGCGCGGCGGGCGGGAGTCGCTGCGCGCTGCCTTCGCCCCGTGCCCCGCTCCGCCGCCG
CCTCGCGCCGCCCGCCCCGGCTCTGACTGACCGCGTTACTCCCACAGGTGAGCGGGCGGGACGGCCCTTC
TCCTCCGGGCTGTAATTAGCGCTTGGTTTAATGACGGCTTGTTTCTTTTCTGTGGCTGCGTGAAAGCCTT
GAGGGGCTCCGGGAGGGCCCTTTGTGCGGGGGGAGCGGCTCGGGGCTGTCCGCGGGGGGACGGCTGCCTT
CGGGGGGGACGGGGCAGGGCGGGGTTCGGCTTCTGGCGTGTGACCGGCGGCTCTAGAGCCTCTGCTAACC
ATGTTCATGCCTTCTTCTTTTTCCTACAGCTCCTGGGCAACGTGCTGGTTATTGTGCTGTCTCATCATTT
TGGCAAAGAATTGGATCCACTCGAGTGGAGCTCGCGACTAGTCGATTCGAATTCGATATCAAGCTTATCG
ATAATCAACCTCTGGATTACAAAATTTGTGAAAGATTGACTGGTATTCTTAACTATGTTGCTCCTTTTAC
GCTATGTGGATACGCTGCTTTAATGCCTTTGTATCATGCTATTGCTTCCCGTATGGCTTTCATTTTCTCC
TCCTTGTATAAATCCTGGTTGCTGTCTCTTTATGAGGAGTTGTGGCCCGTTGTCAGGCAACGTGGCGTGG
TGTGCACTGTGTTTGCTGACGCAACCCCCACTGGTTGGGGCATTGCCACCACCTGTCAGCTCCTTTCCGG
GACTTTCGCTTTCCCCCTCCCTATTGCCACGGCGGAACTCATCGCCGCCTGCCTTGCCCGCTGCTGGACA
GGGGCTCGGCTGTTGGGCACTGACAATTCCGTGGTGTTGTCGGGGAAATCATCGTCCTTTCCTTGGCTGC
TCGCCTGTGTTGCCACCTGGATTCTGCGCGGGACGTCCTTCTGCTACGTCCCTTCGGCCCTCAATCCAGC
GGACCTTCCTTCCCGCGGCCTGCTGCCGGCTCTGCGGCCTCTTCCGCGTCTTCGCCTTCGCCCTCAGACG
AGTCGGATCTCCCTTTGGGCCGCCTCCCCGCATCGATACCGTCGACTCGCTGATCAGCCTCGACTGTGCC
TTCTAGTTGCCAGCCATCTGTTGTTTGCCCCTCCCCCGTGCCTTCCTTGACCCTGGAAGGTGCCACTCCC
ACTGTCCTTTCCTAATAAAATGAGGAAATTGCATCGCATTGTCTGAGTAGGTGTCATTCTATTCTGGGGG
GTGGGGTGGGGCAGGACAGCAAGGGGGAGGATTGGGAAGACAATAGCAGGCATGCTGGGGATGCGGTGGG
CTCTATGGCTTCTGAGGCGGAAAGAACCAGCTGGGGCTCGACTAGAGCATGGCTACGTAGATAAGTAGCA
TGGCGGGTTAATCATTAACTACAAGGAACCCCTAGTGATGGAGTTGGCCACTCCCTCTCTGCGCGCTCGC
TCGCTCACTGAGGCCGGGCGACCAAAGGTCGCCCGACGCCCGGGCGGCCTCAGTGAGCGAGCGAGCGCGC
AGAGCTTTTTGCAAAAGCCTAGGCCTCCAAAAAAGCCTCCTCACTACTTCTGGAATAGCTCAGAGGCCGA
GGCGGCCTCGGCCTCTGCATAAATAAAAAAAATTAGTCAGCCATGGGGCGGAGAATGGGCGGAACTGGGC
GGAGTTAGGGGCGGGATGGGCGGAGTTAGGGGCGGGACTATGGTTGCTGACTAATTGAGATGCATGCTTT
GCATACTTCTGCCTGCTGGGGAGCCTGGGGACTTTCCACACCTGGTTGCTGACTAATTGAGATGCATGCT
TTGCATACTTCTGCCTGCTGGGGAGCCTGGGGACTTTCCACACCCTAACTGACACACATTCCACAGCTGC
ATTAATGAATCGGCCAACGCGCGGGGAGAGGCGGTTTGCGTATTGGGCGCTCTTCCGCTTCCTCGCTCAC
TGACTCGCTGCGCTCGGTCGTTCGGCTGCGGCGAGCGGTATCAGCTCACTCAAAGGCGGTAATACGGTTA
TCCACAGAATCAGGGGATAACGCAGGAAAGAACATGTGAGCAAAAGGCCAGCAAAAGGCCAGGAACCGTA
AAAAGGCCGCGTTGCTGGCGTTTTTCCATAGGCTCCGCCCCCCTGACGAGCATCACAAAAATCGACGCTC
AAGTCAGAGGTGGCGAAACCCGACAGGACTATAAAGATACCAGGCGTTTCCCCCTGGAAGCTCCCTCGTG
CGCTCTCCTGTTCCGACCCTGCCGCTTACCGGATACCTGTCCGCCTTTCTCCCTTCGGGAAGCGTGGCGC
TTTCTCATAGCTCACGCTGTAGGTATCTCAGTTCGGTGTAGGTCGTTCGCTCCAAGCTGGGCTGTGTGCA
CGAACCCCCCGTTCAGCCCGACCGCTGCGCCTTATCCGGTAACTATCGTCTTGAGTCCAACCCGGTAAGA
CACGACTTATCGCCACTGGCAGCAGCCACTGGTAACAGGATTAGCAGAGCGAGGTATGTAGGCGGTGCTA
CAGAGTTCTTGAAGTGGTGGCCTAACTACGGCTACACTAGAAGAACAGTATTTGGTATCTGCGCTCTGCT
GAAGCCAGTTACCTTCGGAAAAAGAGTTGGTAGCTCTTGATCCGGCAAACAAACCACCGCTGGTAGCGGT
GGTTTTTTTGTTTGCAAGCAGCAGATTACGCGCAGAAAAAAAGGATCTCAAGAAGATCCTTTGATCTTTT
CTACGGGGTCTGACGCTCAGTGGAACGAAAACTCACGTTAAGGGATTTTGGTCATGAGATTATCAAAAAG
GATCTTCACCTAGATCCTTTTAAATTAAAAATGAAGTTTTAAATCAATCTAAAGTATATATGAGTAAACT
TGGTCTGACAGTTACCAATGCTTAATCAGTGAGGCACCTATCTCAGCGATCTGTCTATTTCGTTCATCCA
TAGTTGCCTGACTCCCCGTCGTGTAGATAACTACGATACGGGAGGGCTTACCATCTGGCCCCAGTGCTGC
AATGATACCGCGAGACCCACGCTCACCGGCTCCAGATTTATCAGCAATAAACCAGCCAGCCGGAAGGGCC
GAGCGCAGAAGTGGTCCTGCAACTTTATCCGCCTCCATCCAGTCTATTAATTGTTGCCGGGAAGCTAGAG
TAAGTAGTTCGCCAGTTAATAGTTTGCGCAACGTTGTTGCCATTGCTACAGGCATCGTGGTGTCACGCTC
GTCGTTTGGTATGGCTTCATTCAGCTCCGGTTCCCAACGATCAAGGCGAGTTACATGATCCCCCATGTTG
TGCAAAAAAGCGGTTAGCTCCTTCGGTCCTCCGATCGTTGTCAGAAGTAAGTTGGCCGCAGTGTTATCAC
TCATGGTTATGGCAGCACTGCATAATTCTCTTACTGTCATGCCATCCGTAAGATGCTTTTCTGTGACTGG
TGAGTACTCAACCAAGTCATTCTGAGAATAGTGTATGCGGCGACCGAGTTGCTCTTGCCCGGCGTCAATA
CGGGATAATACCGCGCCACATAGCAGAACTTTAAAAGTGCTCATCATTGGAAAACGTTCTTCGGGGCGAA
AACTCTCAAGGATCTTACCGCTGTTGAGATCCAGTTCGATGTAACCCACTCGTGCACCCAACTGATCTTC
AGCATCTTTTACTTTCACCAGCGTTTCTGGGTGAGCAAAAACAGGAAGGCAAAATGCCGCAAAAAAGGGA
ATAAGGGCGACACGGAAATGTTGAATACTCATACTCTTCCTTTTTCAATATTATTGAAGCATTTATCAGG
GTTATTGTCTCATGAGCGGATACATATTTGAATGTATTTAGAAAAATAAACAAATAGGGGTTCCGCGCAC
ATTTCCCCGAAAAGTGCCACCTGACGTCTAAGAAACCATTATTATCATGACATTAACCTATAAAAATAGG
CGTATCACGAGGCCCTTTCGTCTCGCGCGTTTCGGTGATGACGGTGAAAACCTCTGACACATGCAGCTCC
CGGAGACGGTCACAGCTTGTCTGTAAGCGGATGCCGGGAGCAGACAAGCCCGTCAGGGCGCGTCAGCGGG
TGTTGGCGGGTGTCGGGGCTGGCTTAACTATGCGGCATCAGAGCAGATTGTACTGAGAGTGCACCATTCG
ACGCTCTCCCTTATGCGACTCCTGCATTAGGAAGCAGCCCAGTAGTAGGTTGAGGCCGTTGAGCACCGCC
GCCGCAAGGAATGGTGCATGCAAGGAGATGGCGCCCAACAGTCCCCCGGCCACGGGGCCTGCCACCATAC
CCACGCCGAAACAAGCGCTCATGAGCCCGAAGTGGCGAGCCCGATCTTCCCCATCGGTGATGTCGGCGAT
ATAGGCGCCAGCAACCGCACCTGTGGCGCCGGTGATGCCGGCCACGATGCGTCCGGCGTAGAGGATCTGG
CTAGCGATGACCCTGCTGATTGGTTCGCTGACCATTTCCGGGTGCGGGACGGCGTTACCAGAAACTCAGA
AGGTTCGTCCAACCAAACCGACTCTGACGGCAGTTTACGAGAGAGATGATAGGGTCTGCTTCAGTAAGCC
AGATGCTACACAATTAGGCTTGTACATATTGTCGTTAGAACGCGGCTACAATTAATACATAACCTTATGT
ATCATACACATACGATTTAGGTGACACTATAGAATACACGGAATTAATTC
